>Addgene plasmid #33017 | pCS2+MT-hSeparase | addgene partial sequence | sequence record 39890 | SP6 5'-ATTTAGGTGACACTATAG-3'
CCCATCGATTTAAAGCTATGGAGCAAAAGCTCATTTCTGAAGAGGACTTGAATGAAATGGAGCAAAAGCT
CATTTCTGAAGAGGACTTGAATGAAATGGAGCAAAAGCTCATTTCTGAAGAGGACTTGAATGAAATGGAG
CAAAAGCTCATTTCTGAAGAGGACTTGAATGAAATGGAGCAAAAGCTCATTTCTGAAGAGGACTTGAATG
AAATGGAGAGCTTGGGCGACCTCACCATGGAGCAAAAGCTCATTTCTGAAGAGGACTTGAATTCAGGCCG
GCCGATGAGGAGCTTCAAAAGAGTCAACTTTGGGACTCTGCTAAGCAGCCAGAAGGAGGCTGAAGAGTTG
CTGCCCGACTTGAAGGAGTTCCTGTCCAACCCTCCAGCTGGTTTTCCCAGCAGCCGATCTGATGCTGAGA
GGAGACAAGCTTGTGATGCCATCCTGAGGGCTTGCAACCAGCAGCTGACTGCTAAGCTAGCTTGCCCTAG
GCATCTGGGGAGCCTGCTGGAGCTGGCAGAGCTGGCCTGTGATGGCTACTTAGTGTCTACCCCACAGCGT
CCTCCCCTCTACCTGGAACGAATTCTCTTTGTCTTACTGCGGAATGCTGCTGCACAAGGAAGCCCAGAGG
CCACACTCCGCCTTGCTCAGCCCCTCCATGCCTGCTTGGTGCAGTGCTCTCGCGAGGCTGCTCCCCAGGA
CTATGAGGCCGTGGCTCGGGGCAGCTTTTCTCTGCTTTGGAAGGGGGCAGAAGCCCTGTTGGAACGGCGA
GCTGCATTTGCAGCTCGGCTGAAGGCCTTGAGCTTCCTAGTACTCTTGGAGGATGAAAGTACCCCTTGTG
AGGTTCCTCACTTTGCTTCTCCAACAGCCTGTCGAGCGGTAGCTGCCCATCAGCTATTTGATGCCAGT
