[The description below was written by a language model from this plasmid's Addgene catalogue record.]
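Description:
pCS2+MT-hSeparase is a mammalian expression plasmid built on the pCS2+MT backbone (about 4.35 kb without insert) that carries the human separase gene (ESPL1, also known as ESP1 or SEPA). It is maintained in E. coli as a high-copy plasmid under ampicillin selection. The record lists no mammalian selection marker, which suggests use in transient expression. No feature table is provided, so the exact insert boundaries, insert size and cloning junctions are not documented. The entry notes restriction-enzyme cloning but names no sites.

Expression is driven by the simian CMV IE94 promoter, a strong constitutive viral promoter active in a broad range of vertebrate cells. The "MT" version of the backbone supplies six tandem Myc epitopes upstream of the cloning site, so separase is produced as an N-terminally 6xMyc-tagged fusion that can be detected or immunoprecipitated with anti-Myc antibodies. SP6 is listed as the 5′ sequencing primer, which fits the SP6 promoter that pCS2-family vectors generally carry upstream of the insert. That promoter allows in vitro transcription of mRNA for in vitro translation or embryo and extract experiments, although the record does not describe this use.

Separase is the cysteine protease that cleaves the cohesin complex at the metaphase-to-anaphase transition to allow sister chromatids to separate. The associated publication concerns dual inhibition of sister chromatid separation at metaphase. The plasmid is therefore suited to producing tagged human separase for studying how its activity is regulated during mitosis, its binding partners and its inhibition.
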