Addgene plasmid #33017: pCS2+MT-hSeparase
Depositing lab: Marc Kirschner. Depositing organization: Harvard Medical School. Publication: Dual inhibition of sister chromatid separation at metaphase. Stemmann O, Zou H, Gerber SA, Gygi SP, Kirschner MW. Cell. 2001 Dec 14;107(6):715-26. 10.1016/S0092-8674(01)00603-1 PubMed 11747808.
Backbone
  Vector backbone: pCS2+MT
  Backbone size w/o insert (bp): 4350
  Vector type: Mammalian Expression
Growth in bacteria
  Bacterial resistance: Ampicillin, 100 μg/mL
  Growth temperature: 37°C
  Growth strain: DH5alpha
  Copy number: High Copy
Gene/Insert
  Gene/Insert name: Separase
  Species: H. sapiens (human)
  Entrez Gene: ESPL1 (a.k.a. ESP1, SEPA)
  Promoter: simian CMV IE94
  Tag / fusion protein: 6xMyc (N terminal on backbone)
  Cloning method: Restriction Enzyme; 5′ cloning site none (unknown if destroyed); 3′ cloning site none (unknown if destroyed)
  Sequencing primers: 5′ SP6; 3′ M13 reverse
Terms and licenses: Academic/Nonprofit Terms; Industry Terms: Not Available to Industry
How to cite: pCS2+MT-hSeparase was a gift from Marc Kirschner (Addgene plasmid # 33017 ; http://n2t.net/addgene:33017 ; RRID:Addgene_33017)
